Addgene plasmid #215043: pcDNA3.1_V5-TWIST1_NEUROD1L
Purpose: Mammalian expression of human TWIST1 (with fragment of loop from NEUROD1)
Depositing lab: Joanna Wysocka. Depositing organization: Stanford University. Publication: DNA-guided transcription factor cooperativity shapes face and limb mesenchyme. Kim S, Morgunova E, Naqvi S, Goovaerts S, Bader M, Koska M, Popov A, Luong C, Pogson A, Swigut T, Claes P, Taipale J, Wysocka J. Cell. 2024 Feb 1;187(3):692-711.e26. doi: 10.1016/j.cell.2023.12.032. Epub 2024 Jan 22. PubMed 38262408.
Backbone
  Vector backbone: pcDNA3.1
  Backbone manufacturer: Invitrogen
  Backbone size w/o insert (bp): 5366
  Vector type: Mammalian Expression
  Selectable markers: Neomycin (select with G418)
Growth in bacteria
  Bacterial resistance: Ampicillin, 100 μg/mL
  Growth temperature: 37°C
  Growth strain: DH5alpha
  Copy number: High Copy
Gene/Insert
  Gene/Insert name: twist family bHLH transcription factor 1 (alt name: TWIST1)
  Species: H. sapiens (human)
  Insert size (bp): 651
  Mutation: Left portion of TWIST1 bHLH loop (aa137-139, TLP) replaced with corresponding portion of NEUROD1 bHLH loop (aa130-132, CYS)
  Entrez Gene: TWIST1 (a.k.a. ACS3, BPES2, BPES3, CRS, CRS1, CSO, SCS, SWCOS, TWIST, bHLHa38)
  Promoter: CMV
  Tag / fusion protein: V5 (N terminal on insert)
  Cloning method: Gibson Cloning
  Sequencing primers: 5′ TACGACTCACTATAGGGAGACCC; 3′ GAGGGGCAAACAACAGATGG
Terms and licenses: Academic/Nonprofit Terms; Industry Terms: Not Available to Industry
How to cite: pcDNA3.1_V5-TWIST1_NEUROD1L was a gift from Joanna Wysocka (Addgene plasmid # 215043 ; http://n2t.net/addgene:215043 ; RRID:Addgene_215043)
