[The description below was written by a language model from this plasmid's Addgene catalogue record and pLannotate feature annotations shown in this document.]
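Description:
pcDNA3.1_V5-TWIST1_NEUROD1L is a mammalian expression plasmid built on the Invitrogen pcDNA3.1 backbone, about 6.0 kb in total in the sequenced record. In E. coli it replicates from a high-copy ColE1/pUC-type origin and is selected through the β-lactamase (AmpR) gene. An f1 origin is also present, a standard backbone element that permits single-stranded DNA production. For mammalian cells, a separate cassette places the neomycin phosphotransferase gene under the SV40 enhancer/early promoter with an SV40 polyadenylation signal, allowing G418 selection of stable transfectants. The short annotated fragments (HIV-1 LTR, ble, lacI, bom, and lac promoter/operator pieces) appear to be residual backbone sequence or incidental annotation matches rather than functional parts of the design.

The payload is a human TWIST1 coding sequence driven by the CMV immediate-early enhancer and promoter and terminated by the bovine growth hormone polyadenylation signal. A T7 promoter sits upstream of the insert and could serve for in vitro transcription or sequencing. The catalogue lists an N-terminal V5 epitope tag. The feature table does not annotate it separately, but the TWIST1 annotation is shorter than the stated insert size, leaving room for a tag upstream. The protein is a loop-swap variant: the left portion of the TWIST1 bHLH loop (residues 137–139, TLP) is replaced by the corresponding residues of the NEUROD1 bHLH loop (130–132, CYS).

The construct is intended for expressing this chimeric bHLH factor in mammalian cells, with detection or pulldown possible through the V5 tag. The associated study concerns DNA-guided transcription factor cooperativity in face and limb mesenchyme, which suggests the variant tests the contribution of the TWIST1 loop, although the record does not describe specific assays.
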