Features (pLannotate 1.2.2; 20 found; start..end, strand, type, name):
    171..1031    -  CDS            AmpR: β-lactamase; bla; confers resistance to ampicillin, carbenicillin, and related antibiotics
   1032..1136    -  promoter       AmpR promoter: bla
   1195..1247    -  misc_feature   bom (fragment): basis of mobility region from pBR322
   1402..1781    +  enhancer       CMV enhancer: human cytomegalovirus immediate early enhancer
   1782..1985    +  promoter       CMV promoter: human cytomegalovirus (CMV) immediate early promoter
   1981..2014    +  LTR            5' LTR (truncated) (fragment): truncated 5' long terminal repeat (LTR) from HIV-1
   2030..2048    +  promoter       T7 promoter: promoter for bacteriophage T7 RNA polymerase
   2156..2755    +  CDS            TWIST1: TWST1_HUMAN - Also known as BHLHA38, TWIST. Experimental evidence at protein level: Swiss-Prot protein existence level 1. Acts as a transcriptional regulator. Inhibits myogenesis by sequestrating E proteins, inhibiting trans-activation by MEF2, and inhibiting DNA-binding by MYOD1 through physical interaction. This interaction probably involves the basic domains of both proteins. Also represses expression of proinflammatory cytokines such as TNFA and IL1B. Regulates cranial suture patterning and fusion. Activates transcription as a heterodimer with E proteins. Regulates gene expression differen
   2781..3005    +  polyA_signal   bGH poly(A) signal: bovine growth hormone polyadenylation signal
   3009..3030    +  promoter       SV40 promoter (fragment): SV40 enhancer and early promoter
   3051..3479    +  rep_origin     f1 ori (sequence partly withheld): f1 bacteriophage origin of replication; arrow indicates direction of (+) strand synthesis
   3493..3822    +  promoter       SV40 promoter: SV40 enhancer and early promoter
   3889..4680    +  CDS            neo: KKA2_KLEPN - Also known as kan, nptII. Experimental evidence at protein level: Swiss-Prot protein existence level 1. Resistance to kanamycin, neomycin, paromomycin, ribostamycin, butirosin and gentamicin B. From Klebsiella pneumoniae.
   4704..4862    +  CDS            ble (fragment): BLE_KLEPN - Experimental evidence at protein level: Swiss-Prot protein existence level 1. Binding protein with a strong affinity to the bleomycin family of antibiotics. Binds to CL990; an antimitotic-antibiotic compound. From Klebsiella pneumoniae.
   4857..4978    +  polyA_signal   SV40 poly(A) signal: SV40 polyadenylation signal
   5051..5067    -  protein_bind   lac operator: The lac repressor binds to the lac operator to inhibit transcription in E. coli. This inhibition can be relieved by adding lactose or isopropyl-β-D-thiogalactopyranoside (IPTG). lac repressor encoded by lacI
   5075..5105    -  promoter       lac promoter: promoter for the E. coli lac operon
   5120..5141    -  protein_bind   CAP binding site: CAP binding activates transcription in the presence of cAMP. E. coli catabolite activator protein
   5154..5246    -  CDS            lacI (fragment): lac repressor; lacI; The lac repressor binds to the lac operator to inhibit transcription in E. coli. This inhibition can be relieved by adding lactose or isopropyl-β-D-thiogalactopyranoside (IPTG).
   5429..6017    -  rep_origin     ori: high-copy-number ColE1/pMB1/pBR322/pUC origin of replication
>Addgene plasmid #215043 | pcDNA3.1_V5-TWIST1_NEUROD1L | addgene full sequence | sequence record 426106 | Addgene NGS Result
GAAGATCCTTTGATCTTTTCTACGGGGTCTGACGCTCAGTGGAACGAAAACTCACGTTAAGGGATTTTGG
TCATGAGATTATCAAAAAGGATCTTCACCTAGATCCTTTTAAATTAAAAATGAAGTTTTAAATCAATCTA
AAGTATATATGAGTAAACTTGGTCTGACAGTTACCAATGCTTAATCAGTGAGGCACCTATCTCAGCGATC
TGTCTATTTCGTTCATCCATAGTTGCCTGACTCCCCGTCGTGTAGATAACTACGATACGGGAGGGCTTAC
CATCTGGCCCCAGTGCTGCAATGATACCGCGAGACCCACGCTCACCGGCTCCAGATTTATCAGCAATAAA
CCAGCCAGCCGGAAGGGCCGAGCGCAGAAGTGGTCCTGCAACTTTATCCGCCTCCATCCAGTCTATTAAT
TGTTGCCGGGAAGCTAGAGTAAGTAGTTCGCCAGTTAATAGTTTGCGCAACGTTGTTGCCATTGCTACAG
GCATCGTGGTGTCACGCTCGTCGTTTGGTATGGCTTCATTCAGCTCCGGTTCCCAACGATCAAGGCGAGT
TACATGATCCCCCATGTTGTGCAAAAAAGCGGTTAGCTCCTTCGGTCCTCCGATCGTTGTCAGAAGTAAG
TTGGCCGCAGTGTTATCACTCATGGTTATGGCAGCACTGCATAATTCTCTTACTGTCATGCCATCCGTAA
GATGCTTTTCTGTGACTGGTGAGTACTCAACCAAGTCATTCTGAGAATAGTGTATGCGGCGACCGAGTTG
CTCTTGCCCGGCGTCAATACGGGATAATACCGCGCCACATAGCAGAACTTTAAAAGTGCTCATCATTGGA
AAACGTTCTTCGGGGCGAAAACTCTCAAGGATCTTACCGCTGTTGAGATCCAGTTCGATGTAACCCACTC
GTGCACCCAACTGATCTTCAGCATCTTTTACTTTCACCAGCGTTTCTGGGTGAGCAAAAACAGGAAGGCA
AAATGCCGCAAAAAAGGGAATAAGGGCGACACGGAAATGTTGAATACTCATACTCTTCCTTTTTCAATAT
TATTGAAGCATTTATCAGGGTTATTGTCTCATGAGCGGATACATATTTGAATGTATTTAGAAAAATAAAC
AAATAGGGGTTCCGCGCACATTTCCCCGAAAAGTGCCACCTGACGTCGACGGATCGGGAGATCTCCCGAT
CCCCTATGGTGCACTCTCAGTACAATCTGCTCTGATGCCGCATAGTTAAGCCAGTATCTGCTCCCTGCTT
GTGTGTTGGAGGTCGCTGAGTAGTGCGCGAGCAAAATTTAAGCTACAACAAGGCAAGGCTTGACCGACAA
TTGCATGAAGAATCTGCTTAGGGTTAGGCGTTTTGCGCTGCTTCGCGATGTACGGGCCAGATATACGCGT
TGACATTGATTATTGACTAGTTATTAATAGTAATCAATTACGGGGTCATTAGTTCATAGCCCATATATGG
AGTTCCGCGTTACATAACTTACGGTAAATGGCCCGCCTGGCTGACCGCCCAACGACCCCCGCCCATTGAC
GTCAATAATGACGTATGTTCCCATAGTAACGCCAATAGGGACTTTCCATTGACGTCAATGGGTGGAGTAT
TTACGGTAAACTGCCCACTTGGCAGTACATCAAGTGTATCATATGCCAAGTACGCCCCCTATTGACGTCA
ATGACGGTAAATGGCCCGCCTGGCATTATGCCCAGTACATGACCTTATGGGACTTTCCTACTTGGCAGTA
CATCTACGTATTAGTCATCGCTATTACCATGGTGATGCGGTTTTGGCAGTACATCAATGGGCGTGGATAG
CGGTTTGACTCACGGGGATTTCCAAGTCTCCACCCCATTGACGTCAATGGGAGTTTGTTTTGGCACCAAA
ATCAACGGGACTTTCCAAAATGTCGTAACAACTCCGCCCCATTGACGCAAATGGGCGGTAGGCGTGTACG
GTGGGAGGTCTATATAAGCAGAGCTCTCTGGCTAACTAGAGAACCCACTGCTTACTGGCTTATCGAAATT
AATACGACTCACTATAGGGAGACCCAAGCTGGCTAGCGTTTAAACTTAAGCTTGGTACCGAGCTCGGATC
CGCCACCATGATGGGCAAGCCCATCCCCAACCCCCTGCTGGGCCTGGACAGCACCCAGGACGTGTCCAGC
TCGCCAGTCTCGCCGGCCGACGACAGCCTGAGCAACAGCGAGGAAGAGCCAGACCGGCAGCAGCCGCCGA
GCGGCAAGCGCGGGGGACGCAAGCGGCGCAGCAGCAGGCGCAGCGCGGGCGGCGGCGCGGGGCCCGGCGG
AGCCGCGGGTGGGGGCGTCGGAGGCGGCGACGAGCCGGGCAGCCCGGCCCAGGGCAAGCGCGGCAAGAAG
TCTGCGGGCTGTGGCGGCGGCGGCGGCGCGGGCGGCGGCGGCGGCAGCAGCAGCGGCGGCGGGAGTCCGC
AGTCTTACGAGGAGCTGCAGACGCAGCGGGTCATGGCCAACGTGCGGGAGCGCCAGCGCACCCAGTCGCT
GAACGAGGCGTTCGCCGCGCTGCGGAAGATCATCCCCTGCTATTCTTCGGACAAGCTGAGCAAGATTCAG
ACCCTCAAGCTGGCGGCCAGGTACATCGACTTCCTCTACCAGGTCCTCCAGAGCGACGAGCTGGACTCCA
AGATGGCAAGCTGCAGCTATGTGGCTCACGAGCGGCTCAGCTACGCCTTCTCGGTCTGGAGGATGGAGGG
GGCCTGGTCCATGTCCGCGTCCCACTGATAAACCCGCTGATCAGCCTCGACTGTGCCTTCTAGTTGCCAG
CCATCTGTTGTTTGCCCCTCCCCCGTGCCTTCCTTGACCCTGGAAGGTGCCACTCCCACTGTCCTTTCCT
AATAAAATGAGGAAATTGCATCGCATTGTCTGAGTAGGTGTCATTCTATTCTGGGGGGTGGGGTGGGGCA
GGACAGCAAGGGGGAGGATTGGGAAGACAATAGCAGGCATGCTGGGGATGCGGTGGGCTCTATGGCTTCT
GAGGCGGAAAGAACCAGCTGGGGCTCTAGGGGGTATCCCC
[124 nt withheld, positions 3051-3174]
C
[91 nt withheld, positions 3176-3266]
A
[49 nt withheld, positions 3268-3316]
CCTTTGACGTTGGAGTCCACGTTCTTT
[37 nt withheld, positions 3344-3380]
ACCCTATCTCGGTCTATTCTTTTGATTTATAAGGGATTTTGCCGATTTCGGCCTATTGGTTAAAAAATGA
GCTGATTTAACAAAAATTTAACGCGAATTAATTCTGTGGAATGTGTGTCAGTTAGGGTGTGGAAAGTCCC
CAGGCTCCCCAGCAGGCAGAAGTATGCAAAGCATGCATCTCAATTAGTCAGCAACCAGGTGTGGAAAGTC
CCCAGGCTCCCCAGCAGGCAGAAGTATGCAAAGCATGCATCTCAATTAGTCAGCAACCATAGTCCCGCCC
CTAACTCCGCCCATCCCGCCCCTAACTCCGCCCAGTTCCGCCCATTCTCCGCCCCATGGCTGACTAATTT
TTTTTATTTATGCAGAGGCCGAGGCCGCCTCTGCCTCTGAGCTATTCCAGAAGTAGTGAGGAGGCTTTTT
TGGAGGCCTAGGCTTTTGCAAAAAGCTCCCGGGAGCTTGTATATCCATTTTCGGATCTGATCAAGAGACA
GGATGAGGATCGTTTCGCATGATTGAACAAGATGGATTGCACGCAGGTTCTCCGGCCGCTTGGGTGGAGA
GGCTATTCGGCTATGACTGGGCACAACAGACAATCGGCTGCTCTGATGCCGCCGTGTTCCGGCTGTCAGC
GCAGGGGCGCCCGGTTCTTTTTGTCAAGACCGACCTGTCCGGTGCCCTGAATGAACTGCAGGACGAGGCA
GCGCGGCTATCGTGGCTGGCCACGACGGGCGTTCCTTGCGCAGCTGTGCTCGACGTTGTCACTGAAGCGG
GAAGGGACTGGCTGCTATTGGGCGAAGTGCCGGGGCAGGATCTCCTGTCATCTCACCTTGCTCCTGCCGA
GAAAGTATCCATCATGGCTGATGCAATGCGGCGGCTGCATACGCTTGATCCGGCTACCTGCCCATTCGAC
CACCAAGCGAAACATCGCATCGAGCGAGCACGTACTCGGATGGAAGCCGGTCTTGTCGATCAGGATGATC
TGGACGAAGAGCATCAGGGGCTCGCGCCAGCCGAACTGTTCGCCAGGCTCAAGGCGCGCATGCCCGACGG
CGAGGATCTCGTCGTGACCCATGGCGATGCCTGCTTGCCGAATATCATGGTGGAAAATGGCCGCTTTTCT
GGATTCATCGACTGTGGCCGGCTGGGTGTGGCGGACCGCTATCAGGACATAGCGTTGGCTACCCGTGATA
TTGCTGAAGAGCTTGGCGGCGAATGGGCTGACCGCTTCCTCGTGCTTTACGGTATCGCCGCTCCCGATTC
GCAGCGCATCGCCTTCTATCGCCTTCTTGACGAGTTCTTCTGAGCGGGACTCTGGGGTTCGAAATGACCG
ACCAAGCGACGCCCAACCTGCCATCACGAGATTTCGATTCCACCGCCGCCTTCTATGAAAGGTTGGGCTT
CGGAATCGTTTTCCGGGACGCCGGCTGGATGATCCTCCAGCGCGGGGATCTCATGCTGGAGTTCTTCGCC
CACCCCAACTTGTTTATTGCAGCTTATAATGGTTACAAATAAAGCAATAGCATCACAAATTTCACAAATA
AAGCATTTTTTTCACTGCATTCTAGTTGTGGTTTGTCCAAACTCATCAATGTATCTTATCATGTCTGTAT
ACCGTCGACCTCTAGCTAGAGCTTGGCGTAATCATGGTCATAGCTGTTTCCTGTGTGAAATTGTTATCCG
CTCACAATTCCACACAACATACGAGCCGGAAGCATAAAGTGTAAAGCCTGGGGTGCCTAATGAGTGAGCT
AACTCACATTAATTGCGTTGCGCTCACTGCCCGCTTTCCAGTCGGGAAACCTGTCGTGCCAGCTGCATTA
ATGAATCGGCCAACGCGCGGGGAGAGGCGGTTTGCGTATTGGGCGCTCTTCCGCTTCCTCGCTCACTGAC
TCGCTGCGCTCGGTCGTTCGGCTGCGGCGAGCGGTATCAGCTCACTCAAAGGCGGTAATACGGTTATCCA
CAGAATCAGGGGATAACGCAGGAAAGAACATGTGAGCAAAAGGCCAGCAAAAGGCCAGGAACCGTAAAAA
GGCCGCGTTGCTGGCGTTTTTCCATAGGCTCCGCCCCCCTGACGAGCATCACAAAAATCGACGCTCAAGT
CAGAGGTGGCGAAACCCGACAGGACTATAAAGATACCAGGCGTTTCCCCCTGGAAGCTCCCTCGTGCGCT
CTCCTGTTCCGACCCTGCCGCTTACCGGATACCTGTCCGCCTTTCTCCCTTCGGGAAGCGTGGCGCTTTC
TCATAGCTCACGCTGTAGGTATCTCAGTTCGGTGTAGGTCGTTCGCTCCAAGCTGGGCTGTGTGCACGAA
CCCCCCGTTCAGCCCGACCGCTGCGCCTTATCCGGTAACTATCGTCTTGAGTCCAACCCGGTAAGACACG
ACTTATCGCCACTGGCAGCAGCCACTGGTAACAGGATTAGCAGAGCGAGGTATGTAGGCGGTGCTACAGA
GTTCTTGAAGTGGTGGCCTAACTACGGCTACACTAGAAGAACAGTATTTGGTATCTGCGCTCTGCTGAAG
CCAGTTACCTTCGGAAAAAGAGTTGGTAGCTCTTGATCCGGCAAACAAACCACCGCTGGTAGCGGTGGTT
TTTTTGTTTGCAAGCAGCAGATTACGCGCAGAAAAAAAGGATCTCAA
